Addgene plasmid #163428: Nup54-mEGFP494(2)
Purpose: Mammalian expression of Nup54 with a mEGFP (missing the first 5 amino acids) at amino acid position 494 with a rigid alpha helix of 7 amino acids at the carboxyl end of the mEGFP
Depositing lab: Sanford Simon. Depositing organization: Rockefeller University.
Backbone
  Vector backbone: Unspecified
  Vector type: Mammalian Expression
Growth in bacteria
  Bacterial resistance: Kanamycin, 50 μg/mL
  Growth temperature: 37°C
  Growth strain: DH5alpha
  Copy number: High Copy
Gene/Insert
  Gene/Insert name: Nup54
  Species: H. sapiens (human)
  Entrez Gene: NUP54
  Promoter: CMV
  Tag / fusion protein: mEGFP (C terminal on insert)
  Cloning method: Gibson Cloning
Terms and licenses: Academic/Nonprofit Terms; Industry Terms: Not Available to Industry
How to cite: Nup54-mEGFP494(2) was a gift from Sanford Simon (Addgene plasmid # 163428 ; http://n2t.net/addgene:163428 ; RRID:Addgene_163428)
