[The description below was written by a language model from this plasmid's Addgene catalogue record and pLannotate feature annotations shown in this document.]
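Description:
Nup54-mEGFP494(2) is a 6.3 kb mammalian expression plasmid encoding the nuclear pore complex component Nup54 fused to monomeric EGFP. The backbone is listed as unspecified, but the annotated layout is that of a conventional CMV-driven fluorescent-protein fusion vector. A high-copy ColE1/pUC origin supports propagation in E. coli, and an f1 origin is also present. A single NeoR/KanR (Tn5 aminoglycoside phosphotransferase) gene sits behind tandem bacterial (bla) and SV40 early promoters and ends in an HSV TK polyadenylation signal. This arrangement gives kanamycin resistance in bacteria and should also allow G418 selection in mammalian cells. The short ble, bGH poly(A) and SV40 large T antigen fragments in the annotation appear to be backbone remnants rather than functional elements.

The expression cassette consists of the CMV immediate-early enhancer and promoter, a multiple cloning site remnant, the Nup54 coding region, the mEGFP coding region and an SV40 poly(A) signal. According to the catalogue entry, the mEGFP lacks its first five amino acids, is placed at amino acid position 494 of Nup54, and carries a rigid seven-residue alpha helix at its carboxyl end. The annotated Nup54 reading frame is consistent with this, running for about 494 codons directly upstream of mEGFP. The helical segment is not annotated separately. The catalogue gives the insert species as human, whereas the automated annotation matched the coding sequence to the rat Nup54 protein entry, so the species origin should be checked against the sequence. The truncated fluorophore and rigid linker suggest a design meant to hold the mEGFP in a constrained position relative to the nucleoporin, but beyond mammalian expression the record does not state the downstream application.
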