Features (pLannotate 1.2.2; 15 found; start..end, strand, type, name):
     49..352     +  enhancer       CMV enhancer: human cytomegalovirus immediate early enhancer
    353..556     +  promoter       CMV promoter: human cytomegalovirus (CMV) immediate early promoter
    579..659     +  misc_feature   MCS: multiple cloning site
    668..2149    +  CDS            Nup54: NUP54_RAT - Experimental evidence at protein level: Swiss-Prot protein existence level 1. Component of the nuclear pore complex, a complex required for the trafficking across the nuclear membrane. From Rattus norvegicus (Rat).
   2162..2872    +  CDS            mEGFP: mEGFP is a basic (constitutively fluorescent) green fluorescent protein published in 2002, derived from Aequorea victoria. It has moderate acid sensitivity.
   2982..3065    +  CDS            large T antigen (fragment): large T antigen from SV40 (simian virus 40)
   3088..3209    +  polyA_signal   SV40 poly(A) signal: SV40 polyadenylation signal
   3243..3671    -  rep_origin     f1 ori (sequence partly withheld): f1 bacteriophage origin of replication; arrow indicates direction of (+) strand synthesis
   3698..3802    +  promoter       AmpR promoter: bla
   3804..4161    +  promoter       SV40 promoter: SV40 enhancer and early promoter
   4196..4990    +  CDS            NeoR/KanR: aminoglycoside phosphotransferase from Tn5; aph(3')-II (or nptII); confers resistance to neomycin, kanamycin, and G418 (Geneticin®)
   5011..5163    +  CDS            ble (fragment): BLE_KLEPN - Experimental evidence at protein level: Swiss-Prot protein existence level 1. Binding protein with a strong affinity to the bleomycin family of antibiotics. Binds to CL990; an antimitotic-antibiotic compound. From Klebsiella pneumoniae.
   5222..5269    +  polyA_signal   HSV TK poly(A) signal: herpes simplex virus thymidine kinase polyadenylation signal (Cole and Stacy, 1985)
   5360..5376    -  polyA_signal   bGH poly(A) signal (fragment): bovine growth hormone polyadenylation signal
   5598..6186    +  rep_origin     ori: high-copy-number ColE1/pMB1/pBR322/pUC origin of replication
>Addgene plasmid #163428 | Nup54-mEGFP494(2) | addgene full sequence | sequence record 321665 | Addgene NGS Result
GTAATCAATTACGGGGTCATTAGTTCATAGCCCATATATGGAGTTCCGCGTTACATAACTTACGGTAAAT
GGCCCGCCTGGCTGACCGCCCAACGACCCCCGCCCATTGACGTCAATAATGACGTATGTTCCCATAGTAA
CGCCAATAGGGACTTTCCATTGACGTCAATGGGTGGAGTATTTACGGTAAACTGCCCACTTGGCAGTACA
TCAAGTGTATCATATGCCAAGTACGCCCCCTATTGACGTCAATGACGGTAAATGGCCCGCCTGGCATTAT
GCCCAGTACATGACCTTATGGGACTTTCCTACTTGGCAGTACATCTACGTATTAGTCATCGCTATTACCA
TGGTGATGCGGTTTTGGCAGTACATCAATGGGCGTGGATAGCGGTTTGACTCACGGGGATTTCCAAGTCT
CCACCCCATTGACGTCAATGGGAGTTTGTTTTGGCACCAAAATCAACGGGACTTTCCAAAATGTCGTAAC
AACTCCGCCCCATTGACGCAAATGGGCGGTAGGCGTGTACGGTGGGAGGTCTATATAAGCAGAGCTGGTT
TAGTGAACCGTCAGATCCGCTAGCGCTACCGGACTCAGATCTCGAGCTCAAGCTTCGAATTCTGCAGTCG
ACGGTACCGCGGGCCCGGGATCCACCGGTCCCGCGACATGGCATTCAATTTTGGGGCTCCTTCGGGCACT
TCGGGCACCTCTACAGCCACCGCGGCACCGGCGGGCGGGTTTGGCGGATTTGGAACAACAACTACAACTG
CAGGCTCTGCATTCAGCTTTTCTGCCCCAACAAACACAGGCAGTACAGGCCTTCTCGGCGGCACTCAGAA
CAAAGGTTTTGGCTTTGGCACTGGTTTTGGCACATCGACGGGTACTGGCACTGGTTTAGGCACTGGCTTG
GGAACCGGACTTGGATTCGGAGGATTTAACACCCAGCAGCAGCAGCAGCAGCAGCAGACTTCTTTAGGCG
GTCTCTTCAGTCAGCCTGCACAGGCCCCTGCGCAGTCCAACCAACTCATCAACACTGCCAGCGCTCTTTC
TGCTCCAACGCTATTGGGGGATGAGAGAGATGCCATCTTGGCAAAGTGGAACCAGTTGCAGGCCTTCTGG
GGAACAGGAAAAGGATATTTCAATAATAACATTCCTCCAGTGGAGTTTACACAGGAAAACCCCTTTTGCC
GATTTAAGGCTGTCGGTTACAGTTGTATGCCCAATAACAAAGATGAAGATGGACTAGTGGTTCTAATTTT
CAACAAAAAAGAAACAGATATTAGAAGCCAACAACAGCAGTTGGTAGAATCATTGCATAAAGTTCTGGGA
GGAAACCAGACCCTCACTGTCAATGTGGAGGGCATTAAGACACTGCCCGACGATCAGACAGAAGTTGTCA
TTTACATTGTTGAGCGCTCTCCAAATGGCACCTCGAGAAGAGTTCCAGCGACAACGCTGTATGCCCACTT
TGAGCAAGCCAACATTAAAACACAGCTTCAGCAGCTTGGCGTGACCCTTTCTATGACCAGAACAGAGCTG
TCTCCTGCTCAGATCAAGCAGCTCCTACAGAACCCTCCTGCTGGTGTTGATCCCATTATTTGGGAACAGG
CCAAGGTGGATAACCCGGATTCTGAAAAATTAATTCCTGTTCCAATGGTGGGTTTCAAAGAATTGCTTCG
AAGACTGAAGGTTCAAGACCAGATGACTAAGCAGCACCAGACCAGATTAGATATCATATCTGAAGATATT
AGTGAACTGCAAAAGAATCAAACTACAACTATGGCCAAAATAGCACAATACAAGAGGAAACTGATGGATC
TCTCACACAGAACCTTACAGGTCCTAATCAAGCAGGAAATCCAGAGGAAGAGTGGCTATGCCATCCAGGC
TGAGGAAGAACAGTTGCGGGTTCAGCTAGATACGATTCAAGGAGAGCTGAATGCACCCACTCAGTTCAAA
GGTCGACTGAATGAACTGATGTCCCAGATCAGGATGCAGAATCATTTTGGAGCTGTGAAATCTGAAGAAA
AGTATTACATAGATGCAGACCTATTACGAGAGATCAAGCAGCATTTGAAACAGCAACAGGAAGGCCTTAG
CCACCTGATTAGCATCATAAAAGACGACCTGGAAGATATCAAGCTGGTAGCAGAAGCTGCTGCAAAGGAG
GAGGAGCTGTTCACCGGGGTGGTGCCCATCCTGGTCGAGCTGGACGGCGACGTAAACGGCCACAAGTTCA
GCGTGTCCGGCGAGGGCGAGGGCGATGCCACCTACGGCAAGCTGACCCTGAAGTTCATCTGCACCACCGG
CAAGCTGCCCGTGCCCTGGCCCACCCTCGTGACCACCCTGACCTACGGCGTGCAGTGCTTCAGCCGCTAC
CCCGACCACATGAAGCAGCACGACTTCTTCAAGTCCGCCATGCCCGAAGGCTACGTCCAGGAGCGCACCA
TCTTCTTCAAGGACGACGGCAACTACAAGACCCGCGCCGAGGTGAAGTTCGAGGGCGACACCCTGGTGAA
CCGCATCGAGCTGAAGGGCATCGACTTCAAGGAGGACGGCAACATCCTGGGGCACAAGCTGGAGTACAAC
TACAACAGCCACAACGTCTATATCATGGCCGACAAGCAGAAGAACGGCATCAAGGTGAACTTCAAGATCC
GCCACAACATCGAGGACGGCAGCGTGCAGCTCGCCGACCACTACCAGCAGAACACCCCCATCGGCGACGG
CCCCGTGCTGCTGCCCGACAACCACTACCTGAGCACCCAGTCCAAGCTGAGCAAAGACCCCAACGAGAAG
CGCGATCACATGGTCCTGCTGGAGTTCGTGACCGCCGCCGGGATCACTCTCGGCATGGACGAGCTGTACA
AGGAGCATGGACTGAATGAGACCATCCACAGCAGAGGCGGGGTCTTTAGCTGACCATTGCGCTGTCCAGA
GGTTCATAAAGCTGTGTACAAGTAAAGCGGCCGCGACTCTAGATCATAATCAGCCATACCACATTTGTAG
AGGTTTTACTTGCTTTAAAAAACCTCCCACACCTCCCCCTGAACCTGAAACATAAAATGAATGCAATTGT
TGTTGTTAACTTGTTTATTGCAGCTTATAATGGTTACAAATAAAGCAATAGCATCACAAATTTCACAAAT
AAAGCATTTTTTTCACTGCATTCTAGTTGTGGTTTGTCCAAACTCATCAATGTATCTTAAGGCGTAAATT
GTAAGCGTTAATATTTTGTTAAAATTCGCGTTAAATTTTTGTTAAATCAGCTCATTTTTTAACCAATAGG
CCGAAATCGGCAAAATCCCTTATAAATCAAAAGAATAGACCGAGATAGGGT
[37 nt withheld, positions 3342-3378]
AAAGAACGTGGACTCCAACGTCAAAGG
[49 nt withheld, positions 3406-3454]
T
[91 nt withheld, positions 3456-3546]
G
[124 nt withheld, positions 3548-3671]
CAGGTGGCACTTTTCGGGGAAATGTGCGCGGAACCCCTATTTGTTTATTTTTCTAAATACATTCAAATAT
GTATCCGCTCATGAGACAATAACCCTGATAAATGCTTCAATAATATTGAAAAAGGAAGAGTCCTGAGGCG
GAAAGAACCAGCTGTGGAATGTGTGTCAGTTAGGGTGTGGAAAGTCCCCAGGCTCCCCAGCAGGCAGAAG
TATGCAAAGCATGCATCTCAATTAGTCAGCAACCAGGTGTGGAAAGTCCCCAGGCTCCCCAGCAGGCAGA
AGTATGCAAAGCATGCATCTCAATTAGTCAGCAACCATAGTCCCGCCCCTAACTCCGCCCATCCCGCCCC
TAACTCCGCCCAGTTCCGCCCATTCTCCGCCCCATGGCTGACTAATTTTTTTTATTTATGCAGAGGCCGA
GGCCGCCTCGGCCTCTGAGCTATTCCAGAAGTAGTGAGGAGGCTTTTTTGGAGGCCTAGGCTTTTGCAAA
GATCGATCAAGAGACAGGATGAGGATCGTTTCGCATGATTGAACAAGATGGATTGCACGCAGGTTCTCCG
GCCGCTTGGGTGGAGAGGCTATTCGGCTATGACTGGGCACAACAGACAATCGGCTGCTCTGATGCCGCCG
TGTTCCGGCTGTCAGCGCAGGGGCGCCCGGTTCTTTTTGTCAAGACCGACCTGTCCGGTGCCCTGAATGA
ACTGCAAGACGAGGCAGCGCGGCTATCGTGGCTGGCCACGACGGGCGTTCCTTGCGCAGCTGTGCTCGAC
GTTGTCACTGAAGCGGGAAGGGACTGGCTGCTATTGGGCGAAGTGCCGGGGCAGGATCTCCTGTCATCTC
ACCTTGCTCCTGCCGAGAAAGTATCCATCATGGCTGATGCAATGCGGCGGCTGCATACGCTTGATCCGGC
TACCTGCCCATTCGACCACCAAGCGAAACATCGCATCGAGCGAGCACGTACTCGGATGGAAGCCGGTCTT
GTCGATCAGGATGATCTGGACGAAGAGCATCAGGGGCTCGCGCCAGCCGAACTGTTCGCCAGGCTCAAGG
CGAGCATGCCCGACGGCGAGGATCTCGTCGTGACCCATGGCGATGCCTGCTTGCCGAATATCATGGTGGA
AAATGGCCGCTTTTCTGGATTCATCGACTGTGGCCGGCTGGGTGTGGCGGACCGCTATCAGGACATAGCG
TTGGCTACCCGTGATATTGCTGAAGAGCTTGGCGGCGAATGGGCTGACCGCTTCCTCGTGCTTTACGGTA
TCGCCGCTCCCGATTCGCAGCGCATCGCCTTCTATCGCCTTCTTGACGAGTTCTTCTGAGCGGGACTCTG
GGGTTCGAAATGACCGACCAAGCGACGCCCAACCTGCCATCACGAGATTTCGATTCCACCGCCGCCTTCT
ATGAAAGGTTGGGCTTCGGAATCGTTTTCCGGGACGCCGGCTGGATGATCCTCCAGCGCGGGGATCTCAT
GCTGGAGTTCTTCGCCCACCCTAGGGGGAGGCTAACTGAAACACGGAAGGAGACAATACCGGAAGGAACC
CGCGCTATGACGGCAATAAAAAGACAGAATAAAACGCACGGTGTTGGGTCGTTTGTTCATAAACGCGGGG
TTCGGTCCCAGGGCTGGCACTCTGTCGATACCCCACCGAGACCCCATTGGGGCCAATACGCCCGCGTTTC
TTCCTTTTCCCCACCCCACCCCCCAAGTTCGGGTGAAGGCCCAGGGCTCGCAGCCAACGTCGGGGCGGCA
GGCCCTGCCATAGCCTCAGGTTACTCATATATACTTTAGATTGATTTAAAACTTCATTTTTAATTTAAAA
GGATCTAGGTGAAGATCCTTTTTGATAATCTCATGACCAAAATCCCTTAACGTGAGTTTTCGTTCCACTG
AGCGTCAGACCCCGTAGAAAAGATCAAAGGATCTTCTTGAGATCCTTTTTTTCTGCGCGTAATCTGCTGC
TTGCAAACAAAAAAACCACCGCTACCAGCGGTGGTTTGTTTGCCGGATCAAGAGCTACCAACTCTTTTTC
CGAAGGTAACTGGCTTCAGCAGAGCGCAGATACCAAATACTGTTCTTCTAGTGTAGCCGTAGTTAGGCCA
CCACTTCAAGAACTCTGTAGCACCGCCTACATACCTCGCTCTGCTAATCCTGTTACCAGTGGCTGCTGCC
AGTGGCGATAAGTCGTGTCTTACCGGGTTGGACTCAAGACGATAGTTACCGGATAAGGCGCAGCGGTCGG
GCTGAACGGGGGGTTCGTGCACACAGCCCAGCTTGGAGCGAACGACCTACACCGAACTGAGATACCTACA
GCGTGAGCTATGAGAAAGCGCCACGCTTCCCGAAGGGAGAAAGGCGGACAGGTATCCGGTAAGCGGCAGG
GTCGGAACAGGAGAGCGCACGAGGGAGCTTCCAGGGGGAAACGCCTGGTATCTTTATAGTCCTGTCGGGT
TTCGCCACCTCTGACTTGAGCGTCGATTTTTGTGATGCTCGTCAGGGGGGCGGAGCCTATGGAAAAACGC
CAGCAACGCGGCCTTTTTACGGTTCCTGGCCTTTTGCTGGCCTTTTGCTCACATGTTCTTTCCTGCGTTA
TCCCCTGATTCTGTGGATAACCGTATTACCGCCATGCATTAGTTATTAATA
